Addgene plasmid #170334: pKm-HGBE
Purpose: a modularized single-plasmid glycosylase base editing (C-to-G) tool for Sinorhizobium meliloti
Depositing lab: Deqiang Duanmu. Publication: Highly Efficient CRISPR-Mediated Base Editing in Sinorhizobium meliloti. Wang L, Xiao Y, Wei X, Pan J, Duanmu D. Front Microbiol. 2021 Jun 18;12:686008. doi: 10.3389/fmicb.2021.686008. eCollection 2021. PubMed 34220774.
Backbone
  Vector backbone: pKm
  Vector type: CRISPR
Growth in bacteria
  Bacterial resistance: Chloramphenicol and Kanamycin, 25 & 50 μg/mL
  Growth temperature: 37°C
  Growth strain: ccdB Survival
  Copy number: Low Copy
Gene/Insert
  Gene/Insert name: Rhizobium codon-optimized GBEs
  Species: Synthetic
  Mutation: Cas9n-D10A
  Cloning method: Restriction Enzyme; 5′ cloning site Unknown (unknown if destroyed); 3′ cloning site Unknown (unknown if destroyed)
Terms and licenses: Academic/Nonprofit Terms; Industry Terms: Not Available to Industry
How to cite: pKm-HGBE was a gift from Deqiang Duanmu (Addgene plasmid # 170334 ; http://n2t.net/addgene:170334 ; RRID:Addgene_170334)
