[The description below was written by a language model from this plasmid's Addgene catalogue record and pLannotate feature annotations shown in this document.]
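Description:
pKm-HGBE is a 12.7 kb single-plasmid CRISPR base-editing vector built on the pKm backbone for C-to-G (glycosylase) base editing in the nitrogen-fixing symbiont Sinorhizobium meliloti. It replicates through the broad-host-range pBBR1 oriV and its Rep protein, which lets the same low-copy plasmid be maintained in E. coli and in rhizobia. An IncP oriT allows it to be mobilised by conjugation from a suitable donor strain. Kanamycin resistance (aphA1) is the backbone marker. A sacB cassette with its native promoter and control region provides sucrose counter-selection, which would typically be used to cure the plasmid after editing.

The payload is a Rhizobium codon-optimised glycosylase base editor centred on Streptococcus pyogenes Cas9 carrying the D10A nickase mutation. In the feature table this Cas9 reading frame is flanked on one side by a fragment matching human uracil-DNA glycosylase (UNG). On the other side is a short segment annotated by homology as a human CRK fragment, whose role the record does not explain. No cytidine deaminase is annotated, although GBE designs normally include one, and the promoter driving the editor is also not identified. In such editors, deamination of cytosine to uracil followed by uracil excision creates an abasic site whose repair favours C-to-G outcomes.

The guide module consists of an S. pyogenes gRNA scaffold preceded by a ccdB/chloramphenicol-resistance stuffer, with a lac UV5 promoter upstream. Replacing this stuffer with a spacer removes the toxin, so correct clones can be selected in ordinary E. coli. The unmodified plasmid requires a ccdB-tolerant strain and is selected with both chloramphenicol and kanamycin. Terminators (rrnB T1, lambda t0) insulate the modules.
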