Features (pLannotate 1.2.2; 18 found; start..end, strand, type, name):
      1..1422    -  CDS            SacB: secreted levansucrase that renders bacterial growth sensitive to sucrose; Bacillus subtilis sacB; negative selection marker
   1423..1868    -  promoter       sacB promoter: sacR; sacB promoter and control region
   1869..1940    +  terminator     rrnB T1 terminator: transcription terminator T1 from the E. coli rrnB gene
   1998..2073    -  misc_RNA       gRNA scaffold: guide RNA scaffold for the Streptococcus pyogenes CRISPR/Cas9 system
   2118..2420    -  CDS            ccdB: CCDB_ECOLI - Also known as G, letB, letD. Experimental evidence at protein level: Swiss-Prot protein existence level 1. Toxic component of a type II toxin-antitoxin (TA) system, functioning in plasmid maintainence. Responsible for the post- segregational killing (PSK) of plasmid-free cells, also referred to as a plasmid addiction system. Half-life of over 2 hours. Cell killing by CcdB is accompanied by filamentation, defects in chromosome and plasmid segregation, defects in cell division, formation of anucleate cells, decreased DNA synthesis and plasmid loss. Interferes with the activity of DN
   2425..2583    -  CDS            ccdA (fragment): CCDA_ECO57 - Also known as H, letA. Experimental evidence at protein level: Swiss-Prot protein existence level 1. Antitoxin component of a type II toxin-antitoxin (TA) system which inhibits the post-segregational killing (PSK) of plasmid-free cells, also referred to as a plasmid addiction system. Binds to and blocks the activity of CcdB; will also remove bound CcdB protein from the CcdB-GyrA complex by forming a CcdA-CcdB complex, a process termed rejuvenation. Functions as a transcriptional corepressor for the ccdAB operon, repression also requires CcdB (By similarity). From Escherichia coli
   2762..3421    -  CDS            CmR: chloramphenicol acetyltransferase; cat; confers resistance to chloramphenicol
   3422..3451    -  promoter       cat promoter (fragment): promoter of the E. coli cat gene encoding chloramphenicol acetyltransferase
   3475..3505    -  promoter       lac UV5 promoter: E. coli lac promoter with an "up" mutation
   4252..4422    -  CDS            CRK (fragment): CRK_HUMAN - Experimental evidence at protein level: Swiss-Prot protein existence level 1. [Isoform Crk-II]: Regulates cell adhesion, spreading and migration (PubMed:31311869). Mediates attachment-induced MAPK8 activation, membrane ruffling and cell motility in a Rac-dependent manner. Involved in phagocytosis of apoptotic cells and cell motility via its interaction with DOCK1 and DOCK4 (PubMed:19004829). May regulate the EFNA5-EPHA3 signaling (By similarity). From Homo sapiens (Human).
   4453..8556    -  CDS            cas9: CAS9_STRP1 - Also known as csn1 From Streptococcus pyogenes serotype M1.
   8584..9243    -  CDS            UNG (fragment): UNG_HUMAN - Also known as DGU, UNG1 Experimental evidence at protein level: Swiss-Prot protein existence level 1. Excises uracil residues from the DNA which can arise as a result of misincorporation of dUMP residues by DNA polymerase or due to deamination of cytosine. From Homo sapiens (Human).
   9696..9790    +  terminator     lambda t0 terminator: transcription terminator from phage lambda
   9900..10712   +  CDS            aphA1: KKA1_ECOLX - Also known as nptI. Protein inferred from homology: Swiss-Prot protein existence level 3. Resistance to kanamycin and structurally-related aminoglycosides, including amikacin. From Escherichia coli.
  10866..10974   +  oriT           oriT: incP origin of transfer
  10985..11647   -  CDS            pBBR1 Rep: replication protein for the broad-host-range plasmid pBBR1 from Bordetella bronchiseptica
  11648..12419   -  rep_origin     pBBR1 oriV: replication origin of the broad-host-range plasmid pBBR1 from Bordetella bronchiseptica; requires the pBBR1 Rep protein for replication
  12524..12610   -  terminator     rrnB T1 terminator: Escherichia coli rrnB; transcription terminator T1 from the E. coli rrnB gene
>Addgene plasmid #170334 | pKm-HGBE | addgene full sequence | sequence record 339559 | Addgene NGS Result
TTATTTATTAACTGTTAATTGTCCTTGTTCAAGGATGCTGTCTTTGACAACAGATGTTTTCTTGCCTTTG
ATGTTCAGCAGGAAGCTCGGCGCAAACGTTGATTGTTTGTCTGCGTAGAATCCTCTGTTTGTCATATAGC
TTGTAATCACGACATTGTTTCCTTTCGCTTGAGGTACAGCGAAGTGTGAGTAAGTAAAGGTTACATCGTT
AGGATCAAGATCCATTTTTAACACAAGGCCAGTTTTGTTCAGCGGCTTGTATGGGCCAGTTAAAGAATTA
GAAACATAACCAAGCATGTAAATATCGTTAGACGTAATGCCGTCAATCGTCATTTTTGATCCGCGGGAGT
CAGTGAACAGATACCATTTGCCGTTCATTTTAAAGACGTTCGCGCGTTCAATTTCATCTGTTACTGTGTT
AGATGCAATCAGCGGTTTCATCACTTTTTTCAGTGTGTAATCATCGTTTAGCTCAATCATACCGAGAGCG
CCGTTTGCTAACTCAGCCGTGCGTTTTTTATCGCTTTGCAGAAGTTTTTGACTTTCTTGACGGAAGAATG
ATGTGCTTTTGCCATAGTATGCTTTGTTAAATAAAGATTCTTCGCCTTGGTAGCCATCTTCAGTTCCAGT
GTTTGCTTCAAATACTAAGTATTTGTGGCCTTTATCTTCTACGTAGTGAGGATCTCTCAGCGTATGGTTG
TCGCCTGAGCTGTAGTTGCCTTCATCGATGAACTGCTGTACATTTTGATACGTTTTTCCGTCACCGTCAA
AGATTGATTTATAATCCTCTACACCGTTGATGTTCAAAGAGCTGTCTGATGCTGATACGTTAACTTGTGC
AGTTGTCAGTGTTTGTTTGCCGTAATGTTTACCGGAGAAATCAGTGTAGAATAAACGGATTTTTCCGTCA
GATGTAAATGTGGCTGAACCTGACCATTCTTGTGTTTGGTCTTTTAGGATAGAATCATTTGCATCGAATT
TGTCGCTGTCTTTAAAGACGCGGCCAGCGTTTTTCCAGCTGTCAATAGAAGTTTCGCCGACTTTTTGATA
GAACATGTAAATCGATGTGTCATCCGCATTTTTAGGATCTCCGGCTAATGCAAAGACGATGTGGTAGCCG
TGATAGTTTGCGACAGTGCCGTCAGCGTTTTGTAATGGCCAGCTGTCCCAAACGTCCAGGCCTTTTGCAG
AAGAGATATTTTTAATTGTGGACGAATCAAATTCAGAAACTTGATATTTTTCATTTTTTTGCTGTTCAGG
GATTTGCAGCATATCATGGCGTGTAATATGGGAAATGCCGTATGTTTCCTTATATGGCTTTTGGTTCGTT
TCTTTCGCAAACGCTTGAGTTGCGCCTCCTGCCAGCAGTGCGGTAGTAAAGGTTAATACTGTTGCTTGTT
TTGCAAACTTTTTGATGTTCATCGTTCATGTCTCCTTTTTTATGTACTGTGTTAGCGGTCTGCTTCTTCC
AGCCCTCCTGTTTGAAGATGGCAAGTTAGTTACGCACAATAAAAAAAGACCTAAAATATGTAAGGGGTGA
CGCCAAAGTATACACTTTGCCCTTTACACATTTTAGGTCTTGCCTGCTTTATCAGTAACAAACCCGCGCG
ATTTACTTTTCGACCTCATTCTATTAGACTCTCGTTTGGATTGCAACTGGTCTATTTTCCTCTTTTGTTT
GATAGAAAATCATAAAAGGATTTGCAGACTACGGGCCTAAAGAACTAAAAAATCTATCTGTTTCTTTTCA
TTCTCTGTATTTTTTATAGTTTCTGTTGCATGGGCATAAAGTTGCCTTTTTAATCACAATTCAGAAAATA
TCATAATATCTCATTTCACTAAATAATAGTGAACGGCAGGTATATGTGCAAATAAAACGAAAGGCTCAGT
CGAAAGACTGGGCCTTTCGTTTTATCTGTTGTTTGTCGGTGAACGCTCTCTCTAGATACTAGAGTCACAC
TGGCCCGGGCCATGGGTATGGACAGATCTCAAAAAAAGCACCGACTCGGTGCCACTTTTTCAAGTTGATA
ACGGACTAGCCTTATTTTAACTTGCTATTTCTAGCTCTAAAACTGAGACCCTGCAGACTGGCTGTGTATA
AGGGAGCCTGACATTTATATTCCCCAGAACATCAGGTTAATGGCGTTTTTGATGTCATTTTCGCGGTGGC
TGAGATCAGCCACTTCTTCCCCGATAACGGACACCGGCACACTGGCCATATCGGTGGTCATCATGCGCCA
GCTTTCATCCCCGATATGCACCACCGGGTAAAGTTCACGGGAGACTTTATCTGACAGCAGACGTGCACTG
GCCAGGGGGATCACCATCCGTCGCCCGGGCGTGTCAATAATATCACTCTGTACATCCACAAACAGACGAT
AACGGCTCTCTCTTTTATAGGTGTAAACCTTAAACTGCATTTCACCAGCCCCTGTTCTCGTCAGCAAAAG
AGCCGTTCATTTCAATAAACCGGGCGACCTCAGCCATCCCTTCCTGATTTTCCGCTTTCCAGCGTTCGGC
ACGCAGACGACGGGCTTCATTCTGCATGGTTGTGCTTACCAGACCGGAGATATTGACATCATATATGCCT
TGAGCAACTGATAGCTGTCGCTGTCAACTGTCACTGTAATACGCTGCTTCATAGCATACCTCTTTTTGAC
ATACTTCGGGTATACATATCAGTATATATTCTTATACCGCAAAAATCAGCGCGCAAATACGCATACTGTT
ATCTGGCTTTTAGTAAGCCGGATCCAGATCTTTACGCCCCGCCCTGCCACTCATCGCAGTACTGTTGTAA
TTCATTAAGCATTCTGCCGACATGGAAGCCATCACAAACGGCATGATGAACCTGAATCGCCAGCGGCATC
AGCACCTTGTCGCCTTGCGTATAATATTTGCCCATGGTGAAAACGGGGGCGAAGAAGTTGTCCATATTGG
CCACGTTTAAATCAAAACTGGTGAAACTCACCCAGGGATTGGCTGAGACGAAAAACATATTCTCAATAAA
CCCTTTAGGGAAATAGGCCAGGTTTTCACCGTAACACGCCACATCTTGCGAATATATGTGTAGAAACTGC
CGGAAATCGTCGTGGTATTCACTCCAGAGCGATGAAAACGTTTCAGTTTGCTCATGGAAAACGGTGTAAC
AAGGGTGAACACTATCCCATATCACCAGCTCACCGTCTTTCATTGCCATACGGAATTCCGGATGAGCATT
CATCAGGCGGGCAAGAATGTGAATAAAGGCCGGATAAAACTTGTGCTTATTTTTCTTTACGGTCTTTAAA
AAGGCCGTAATATCCAGCTGAACGGTCTGGTTATAGGTACATTGAGCAACTGACTGAAATGCCTCAAAAT
GTTCTTTACGATGCCATTGGGATATATCAACGGTGGTATATCCAGTGATTTTTTTCTCCATTTTAGCTTC
CTTAGCTCCTGAAAATCTCGACGGATCCTAACTCAAAATCCACACATTATACGAGCCGGAAGCATAAAGT
GTAAAGCCTGGGGTGCCTAATGCGGCCGCGGTCTCCAGGCAGGCACATACCGTGTCGACCCAATCGTGTC
AACCGCGTGCCGGGGATTTGTTTAAACTCAGCCGCTGCCGCGCGAGACGGCCGGGCTCTTCGTGGTGTGG
AGGATCTTGACCTGGATCATGATGCTCAGCTCGCTGCGGCGCTTCTCCGCGCGCTTCAGGGTCTTCTCCA
GCCAGCGGTTCTCGTTGAGCTGGTTATGGCTCGACTGGATGAAGATCTTGCGGCAGCACTGGTAGTGCTC
GCTGACCATGACGTTCAGGCCGACGCCGTTGTCGCGGAGGTTCCACAGGCCGATCTGGTTGCGCGCGTTC
TTCTCGTAATAGAGCTTGCAGGCCCAGATCTTCAGGGTATGGCCGTTGCCGCGGAGCTCCTGGTTATACC
ACTCCAGGATCTTCTCGGCGCAGTCCGCGCACGGCGACCACGACGAATACCAGTTGATCGTGAACTGGCC
CGGGTTGTCGCGGAGATACTCCTCGACCTTGCGGATGCTGAAGATCTCGGCGTGGATGCCGCGCTCGGTG
CCGCTCTGCGGCTTGTTGACCGCGTAGCCCCAGAAGCAGGCGCGACGCTCGCCGCGGCGCTTGAGCTCGA
AGAGGACATAGCAGCGATGGCTGACCGACTTCTTGTTGTTGAAGAACTGCTTCTTGAACGTGTAGATGTC
CAGCTTCTCGTGGATGCGGACATACTCCGCGTCGGTCATGCGGCTGCCCGAGTACTTCTCGACATACGGG
ACCGGGATCATGCCGCGCTTGCCCTCGCTGTCCTCCGCGTTCCACCACTGCTCCTCCGGCTTGTCGCGGA
TGCGGAGGATGTCGCCCTTCTTGAACGGCAGATCTTCTTCGTCGTTGCCGTTGAAGTCGAACAGCGCGCG
GACATACTCGGCCGAGCCGCCGCCGCCCGAGCCGCCGCCACCGTCGCCGCCCAGCTGGCTCAGGTCGATG
CGCGTCTCGTAGAGGCCGGTGATCGACTGATGGATGAGCGTCGCGTCCAGGACTTCCTTCGTCGAGGTGT
AGCGCTTGCGGTCGATCGTGGTGTCGAAATACTTGAACGCGGCCGGGGCGCCCAGGTTGGTCAGCGTGAA
GAGATGGATGATGTTCTCCGCCTGCTCGCGGATCGGCTTGTCGCGATGCTTGTTGTAGGCGCTGAGGACC
TTGTCCAGGTTCGCGTCGGCCAGGATGACGCGCTTGCTGAACTCCGAGATCTGCTCGATGATCTCGTCGA
GATAATGCTTGTGCTGCTCGACGAACAGCTGCTTCTGCTCGTTGTCCTCCGGGCTGCCCTTGAGCTTCTC
GTAGTGCGACGCCAGATAGAGGAAGTTGACGTACTTCGACGGCAGGGCGAGCTCGTTGCCCTTCTGGAGC
TCGCCGGCGCTAGCGAGCATGCGCTTGCGGCCGTTCTCCAGCTCGAAGAGCGAGTACTTCGGGAGCTTGA
TGATCAGGTCCTTCTTGACTTCCTTATAGCCCTTCGCCTCCAGGAAGTCGATCGGGTTCTTCTCGAACGA
CGAGCGCTCCATGATCGTGATGCCGAGCAGCTCCTTGACGCTCTTGAGCTTCTTCGACTTGCCCTTCTCG
ACCTTCGCGACGACCAGGACCGAGTAGGCGACCGTCGGGCTGTCGAAGCCACCATACTTCTTCGGGTCCC
AGTCCTTCTTGCGGGCGATGAGCTTGTCCGAGTTGCGCTTCGGCAGGATGCTCTCCTTCGAGAAGCCGCC
CGTCTGGACCTCGGTCTTCTTGACGATGTTGACCTGCGGCATGCTGAGGACCTTGCGGACCGTGGCGAAG
TCGCGGCCCTTGTCCCAGACGATCTCGCCCGTCTCGCCGTTCGTCTCGATGAGCGGGCGCTTGCGGATCT
CGCCGTTGGCGAGGGTGATCTCGGTCTTGAAGAAGTTCATGATGTTCGAATAGAAGAAGTACTTCGCCGT
GGCCTTGCCGATCTCCTGCTCGCTCTTGGCGATCATCTTGCGGACGTCATAGACCTTGTAGTCGCCATAG
ACGAACTCCGACTCCAGCTTCGGGTACTTCTTGATCAGCGCGGTGCCGACGACCGCGTTGAGGTAGGCGT
CATGGGCATGGTGATAGTTGTTGATCTCGCGGACCTTATAGAACTGGAAGTCCTTGCGGAAGTCGCTGAC
GAGCTTCGACTTCAGCGTGATGACCTTGACCTCGCGGATCAGCTTGTCGTTCTCGTCATACTTGGTGTTC
ATGCGCGAGTCGAGGATCTGCGCGACGTGCTTCGTGATCTGGCGCGTCTCGACCAGCTGGCGCTTGATGA
AGCCCGCCTTGTCCAGCTCCGAGAGGCCGCCGCGCTCCGCCTTGGTGAGGTTGTCGAACTTGCGCTGGGT
GATCAGCTTGGCGTTGAGCAGCTGGCGCCAGTAGTTCTTCATCTTCTTGACGACTTCCTCGCTCGGGACG
TTGTCCGACTTGCCGCGGTTCTTGTCCGAGCGCGTGAGGACCTTGTTGTCGATGCTGTCGTCCTTCAGGA
ACGACTGCGGGACGATATGGTCGACGTCATAGTCGCTGAGGCGGTTGATGTCCAGCTCCTGGTCGACGTA
CATGTCGCGGCCGTTCTGGAGGTAATACAGATAGAGCTTCTCGTTCTGCAGCTGGGTGTTCTCGACCGGG
TGCTCCTTGAGGATCTGCGAGCCCAGCTCCTTGATGCCTTCCTCGATGCGCTTCATGCGCTCGCGGCTGT
TCTTCTGGCCCTTCTGCGTGGTCTGGTTCTCGCGGGCCATCTCGATGACGATGTTCTCCGGCTTATGGCG
GCCCATGACCTTGACGAGCTCGTCGACGACCTTGACGGTCTGCAGGATGCCCTTCTTGATGGCCGGCGAG
CCGGCCAGGTTGGCGATGTGTTCGTGCAGGCTGTCGCCCTGGCCGCTGACCTGGGCCTTCTGGATGTCTT
CCTTGAACGTGAGGCTGTCGTCGTGGATCAGCTGCATGAAGTTGCGGTTGGCGAAGCCGTCGCTCTTCAG
GAAGTCGAGGATGGTCTTGCCCGACTGCTTGTCGCGGATGCCGTTGATGAGCTTGCGCGACAGGCGGCCC
CAGCCGGTGTAGCGGCGACGCTTCAGCTGCTTCATGACCTTGTCGTCGAAGAGGTGGGCATAGGTCTTCA
GGCGCTCCTCGATCATCTCGCGGTCCTCGAACAGCGTGAGGGTCAGGACGATGTCCTCCAGGATATCCTC
GTTCTCCTCGTTGTCGAGGAAGTCCTTGTCCTTGATGATCTTGAGCAGGTCATGATAGGTGCCCAGGCTG
GCGTTGAAGCGGTCCTCGACGCCGCTGATCTCGACCGAGTCGAAGCACTCGATCTTCTTGAAGTAGTCTT
CCTTCAGCTGCTTGACCGTGACCTTGCGGTTGGTCTTGAAGAGCAGGTCGACGATCGCCTTCTTCTGCTC
GCCGCTGAGGAAGGCCGGCTTGCGCATGCCTTCGGTGACATACTTGACCTTCGTCAGCTCGTTGTAGACG
GTGAAGTACTCATAGAGCAGGCTGTGCTTCGGGAGGACCTTCTCGTTCGGCAGGTTCTTGTCGAAGTTCG
TCATGCGCTCGATGAAGCTCTGGGCGCTGGCGCCCTTGTCGACGACTTCCTCGAAGTTCCACGGCGTGAT
CGTCTCCTCGCTCTTGCGGGTCATCCACGCGAAGCGCGAGTTGCCGCGTGCCAGCGGGCCGACATAATAC
GGGATGCGGAACGTCAGGATCTTCTCGATCTTCTCGCGGTTGTCCTTGAGGAACGGATAGAAGTCTTCCT
GGCGACGCAGGATCGCATGCAGCTCGCCGAGATGGATCTGGTGCGGGATCGAGCCGTTGTCGAAGGTGCG
CTGCTTGCGGAGCAGGTCCTCGCGGTTGAGCTTGACGAGCAGCTCCTCCGTGCCGTCCATCTTCTCCAGG
ATCGGCTTGATGAACTTGTAGAACTCTTCCTGGCTTGCGCCGCCGTCGATGTAGCCCGCATAGCCGTTCT
TGCTCTGGTCGAAGAAGATCTCCTTATACTTCTCCGGGAGCTGCTGGCGGACCAGGGCCTTCAGGAGCGT
GAGGTCCTGATGGTGCTCGTCGTAGCGCTTGATCATGCTCGCCGACAGCGGGGCCTTCGTGATCTCGGTG
TTGACGCGGAGGATGTCGCTGAGCAGGATCGCGTCCGACAGGTTCTTCGCGGCCAGGAAGAGGTCCGCAT
ACTGGTCGCCGATCTGGGCGAGCAGGTTGTCGAGGTCGTCGTCGTAGGTGTCCTTCGACAGCTGGAGCTT
CGCGTCCTCGGCCAGGTCGAAGTTGCTCTTGAAGTTCGGGGTCAGGCCCAGGCTCAGGGCGATGAGGTTG
CCGAAGAGGCCGTTCTTCTTCTCGCCCGGGAGCTGGGCGATCAGGTTCTCCAGGCGGCGCGACTTGCTCA
GGCGGGCCGAGAGGATGGCCTTGGCGTCGACGCCGCTGGCGTTGATCGGGTTCTCCTCGAACAGCTGGTT
ATACGTCTGGACCAGCTGGATGAAGAGCTTGTCGACGTCCGAGTTGTCCGGGTTGAGGTCGCCCTCGATC
AGGAAATGGCCGCGGAACTTGATCATGTGCGCGAGGGCCAGGTAGATGAGGCGCAGGTCGGCCTTGTCGG
TGCTGTCGACCAGCTTCTTGCGGAGATGATAGATCGTCGGGTACTTCTCGTGATACGCGACCTCGTCGAC
GATGTTGCCGAAGATCGGATGGCGCTCGTGCTTCTTATCTTCTTCGACGAGGAAGCTCTCCTCCAGGCGA
TGGAAGAACGAGTCGTCGACCTTGGCCATCTCGTTCGAGAAGATCTCCTGGAGATAGCAGATGCGGTTCT
TGCGACGCGTGTAGCGGCGACGGGCGGTGCGCTTCAGGCGGGTGGCCTCCGCCGTCTCGCCGCTGTCGAA
CAGCAGGGCGCCGATGAGGTTCTTCTTGATGCTGTGGCGGTCGGTGTTGCCCAGGACCTTGAACTTCTTC
GACGGGACCTTATACTCGTCGGTGATGACCGCCCAGCCGACGCTGTTCGTGCCGATGGCCAGGCCGATGC
TGTACTTCTTGTCCATCTCCGTGCCCGGCGTCTCCGAGCCGCTGAGCTCCTTCCAGTCGATCGGCTTCTT
GCCGCTCTTCTGCAGGAGCTCGTTCGTCTTCGAGAAATGGCGGCAGCCGAAGAAGCCGCGGTAGACCGAC
AGCGGCGACGGGTGGGCCGTCTGCAGGACATGGTGGCGCTTGCGGTCGATGGCCGAGCCCTTCTTCTGGG
CATACGAGCCCCACAGGAGGAAGACCAGGCCGTTGCTGTTCTGGTTGAGCCACGAGACGACGGCGTCGGT
GAACTGCTCCCAGCCGCGCTCCTTATGGCTGTTGGCCTGGTGGGCGCGGACCGTGAGGACGGCGTTCAGG
AGCAGGACGCCCTGCTTGGCCCAGCCGCTGAGGTCGCCATGGCCCGGATGGACGAAGTCCTCGATGTCCG
TGCTCAGCTCCTTGTAGATGTTCTCCAGCGACGGCGGCGGCGGGACCGGGCGCTGGACGCTGAAGCACAG
GCCATGGGCCTGGTTCGGGCCATGATACGGGTCCTGGCCGAGGATGACGACCTTGACGTCCTTGATGTCG
CACATCTGGGTCCAGGTGAAGACCTGGTGCGGCGGCGGATAGACGGTATAGTGCTTGCGCTCCTCGGCGA
CGAAGCCCATCAGCTTGATGAAATACGGCTTGCCGAACTCGCCGCTGAGGTGCTTCTTCCACGACTCGCC
GAACATCTCGAGCTCCAGTGCCCTGTCGCCTTTCTTCCTTCAAAGCGATCAGTGGTCAACCCCGGACAGG
CTCCGACGCGCGGGCTGCGGCAAAAGGCCTCTCGGCCCCAGACCTCGGTCATTCTGCGCGGCGCGTGTCG
TGCCTGGCAAGCAGGAAAGGCGATGGAAAATGACGACACATTTTCAAACCTTCCGCCGTAATCAGGCGCG
GCATCACACCGAGTCCGAGTGCCCAGTTTTGAACCATTCCAAAATGGCTGGCAAAACTTCATTCTCCCGA
ACATCGATCGAAGTCAAGCAATTGCGGAAAAAGGACGGCCGCTGCCGCCCTTTTTCGATACCAAAGTTGG
CCTGTCAGGCGGCCGCCACGGCGCGTTTCGTCATCACCTTGACGAGATTGGCGCGATAGGCGGCGCTTGC
ATGAATATCGGAAAGCAGGTCGGTACCCGCTCTTGGACTCCTGTTGATAGATCCAGTAATGACCTCAGAA
CTCCATCTGGATTTGTTCAGAACGCTCGGTTGCCGCCGGGCGTTTTTTATTGGTGAGAATCCAGGCAATT
GTGTCTCAAAATCTCTGATGTTACATTGCACAAGATAAAAATATATCATCATGAACAATAAAACTGTCTG
CTTACATAAACAGTAATACAAGGGGTGTTATGAGCCATATTCAGCGTGAAACGAGCTGTAGCCGTCCGCG
TCTGAACAGCAACATGGATGCGGATCTGTATGGCTATAAATGGGCGCGTGATAACGTGGGTCAGAGCGGC
GCGACCATTTATCGTCTGTATGGCAAACCGGATGCGCCGGAACTGTTTCTGAAACATGGCAAAGGCAGCG
TGGCGAACGATGTGACCGATGAAATGGTGCGTCTGAACTGGCTGACCGAATTTATGCCGCTGCCGACCAT
TAAACATTTTATTCGCACCCCGGATGATGCGTGGCTGCTGACCACCGCGATTCCGGGCAAAACCGCGTTT
CAGGTGCTGGAAGAATATCCGGATAGCGGCGAAAACATTGTGGATGCGCTGGCCGTGTTTCTGCGTCGTC
TGCATAGCATTCCGGTGTGCAACTGCCCGTTTAACAGCGATCGTGTGTTTCGTCTGGCCCAGGCGCAGAG
CCGTATGAACAACGGCCTGGTGGATGCGAGCGATTTTGATGATGAACGTAACGGCTGGCCGGTGGAACAG
GTGTGGAAAGAAATGCATAAACTGCTGCCGTTTAGCCCGGATAGCGTGGTGACCCACGGCGATTTTAGCC
TGGATAACCTGATTTTCGATGAAGGCAAACTGATTGGCTGCATTGATGTGGGCCGTGTGGGCATTGCGGA
TCGTTATCAGGATCTGGCCATTCTGTGGAACTGCCTGGGCGAATTTAGCCCGAGCCTGCAAAAACGTCTG
TTTCAGAAATATGGCATTGATAATCCGGATATGAACAAACTGCAATTTCATCTGATGCTGGATGAATTTT
TCTAATAATTAATTGAACTACTTTTCCGCTGCATAACCCTGCTTCGGGGTCATTATAGCGATTTTTTCGG
TATATCCATCCTTTTTCGCACGATATACAGGATTTTGCCAAAGGGTTCGTGTAGACTTTCCTTGGTGTAT
CCAACGGCGTCAGCCGGGCAGGATAGGTGAAGTAGGCCCACCCGCGAGCGGGTGTTCCTTCTTCACTGTC
CCTTATTCGCACCTGGCGGTGCTCAACGGGAATCCTGCTCTGCGAGGCTGGCCGTAGGCCGGCCCTACCG
GCGCGGCAGCGTTACCCGTGTCGGCGGCTCCAACGGCTCGCCATCGTCCAGAAAACACGGCTCATCGGGC
ATCGGCAGGCGCTGCTGCCCGCGCCGTTCCCATTCCTCCGTTTCGGTCAAGGCTGGCAGGTCTGGTTCCA
TGCCCGGAATGCCGGGCTGGCTGGGCGGCTCCTCGCCGGGGCCGGTCGGTAGTTGCTGCTCGCCCGGATA
CAGGGTCGGGATGCGGCGCAGGTCGCCATGCCCCAACAGCGATTCGTCCTGGTCGTCGTGATCAACCACC
ACGGCGGCACTGAACACCGACAGGCGCAACTGGTCGCGGGGCTGGCCCCACGCCACGCGGTCATTGACCA
CGTAGGCCGACACGGTGCCGGGGCCGTTGAGCTTCACGACGGAGATCCAGCGCTCGGCCACCAAGTCCTT
GACTGCGTATTGGACCGTCCGCAAAGAACGTCCGATGAGCTTGGAAAGAGTCTTTTGGCTGACCACCACG
GCGTTCTGGTGGCCCATCTGCGCGACGAGGTGATGCAGCAGCATTGCCGCCGTGGGTTTCCTCGCAATAA
GCCCGGCCCACGCCTCATGCGCTTTGCGTTCCGTTTGGACCCAGTGACCGGGCTTGTTCTTGGCTTGAAT
GCCGATTTCTCTGGACTGCGTGGCCATGCTTATCTCCATGCGGTAGGGGTGCCGCACGGTTGCGGCACCA
TGCGCAATCAGCTGCAACTTTTCGGCAGCGCGACAACAATTATGCGTTGCGTAAAAGTGGCAGTCAATTA
CAGATTTTCTTTAACCTACGCAATGAGCTATTGCGGGGGGTGCCGCAATGAGCTGTTGCGTACCCCCCTT
TTTTAAGTTGTTGATTTTTAAGTCTTTCGCATTTCGCCCTATATCTAGTTCTTTGGTGCCCAAAGAAGGG
CACCCCTGCGGGGTTCCCCCACGCCTTCGGCGCGGCTCCCCCTCCGGCAAAAAGTGGCCCCTCCGGGGCT
TGTTGATCGACTGCGCGGCCTTCGGCCTTGCCCAAGGTGGCGCTGCCCCCTTGGAACCCCCGCACTCGCC
GCCGTGAGGCTCGGGGGGCAGGCGGGCGGGCTTCGCCCTTCGACTGCCCCCACTCGCATAGGCTTGGGTC
GTTCCAGGCGCGTCAAGGCCAAGCCGCTGCGCGGTCGCTGCGCGAGCCTTGACCCGCCTTCCTCTTGGTG
TCCAACCGGCAAGCGAAGCGCGCAGGCCGCAGGCCGGAGGCTTTTCCCCAGAGAAAATTAAAAAAATTGA
TGGGGCAAGGCCGCAGGCCGCGCAGTTGGAGCCGGTGGGTATGTGGTCGAAGGCTGGGTAGCCGGTGGGC
AATCCCTGTGGTCAAGCTCGTGGGCAGGCGCAGCCTGTCCATCAGCTTGTCCAGCAGGGTTGTCCACGGG
CCGAGCGAAGCGAGCCAGCCGGTGGCCGCTCGCGGCCATCGTCCACATATCCACGGGCTGGCAAGGGAGC
GCAGCGACCGCGCAGGGCGAAGCCCGGAGAGCAAGCCCGTAGGGGGTTACTCTAGGGCGGCGGATTTGTC
CTACTCAGGAGAGCGTTCACCGACAAACAACAGATAAAACGAAAGGCCCAGTCTTTCGACTGAGCCTTTC
GTTTTATTTGATGCCTGCCGAATTCGGATCCGGAGTAACAGGAGTCCAAGAGCGGGTACGTACCCATCGG
CATTTCTTTTGCGTTT
